>Addgene plasmid #58128 | tdTomato-Rab11a-7 | depositor partial sequence | sequence record 89265 | insert sequence
ATCCGCTAGCGCTACCGGTCGCCACCATGGTGAGCAAGGGCGAGGAGGTCATCAAAGAGTTCATGCGCTT
CAAGGTGCGCATGGAGGGCTCCATGAACGGCCACGAGTTCGAGATCGAGGGCGAGGGCGAGGGCCGCCCC
TACGAGGGCACCCAGACCGCCAAGCTGAAGGTGACCAAGGGCGGCCCCCTGCCCTTCGCCTGGGACATCC
TGTCCCCCCAGTTCATGTACGGCTCCAAGGCGTACGTGAAGCACCCCGCCGACATCCCCGATTACAAGAA
GCTGTCCTTCCCCGAGGGCTTCAAGTGGGAGCGCGTGATGAACTTCGAGGACGGCGGTCTGGTGACCGTG
ACCCAGGACTCCTCCCTGCAGGACGGCACGCTGATCTACAAGGTGAAGATGCGCGGCACCAACTTCCCCC
CCGACGGCCCCGTAATGCAGAAGAAGACCATGGGCTGGGAGGCCTCCACCGAGCGCCTGTACCCCCGCGA
CGGCGTGCTGAAGGGCGAGATCCACCAGGCCCTGAAGCTGAAGGACGGCGGCCACTACCTGGTGGAGTTC
AAGACCATCTACATGGCCAAGAAGCCCGTGCAACTGCCCGGCTACTACTACGTGGACACCAAGCTGGACA
TCACCTCCCACAACGAGGACTACACCATCGTGGAACAGTACGAGCGCTCCGAGGGCCGCCACCACCTGTT
CCTGGGGCATGGCACCGGCAGCACCGGCAGCGGCAGCTCCGGCACCGCCTCCTCCGAGGACAACAACATG
GCCGTCATCAAAGAGTTCATGCGCTTCAAGGTGCGCATGGAGGGCTCCATGAACGGCCACGAGTTCGAGA
TCGAGGGCGAGGGCGAGGGCCGCCCCTACGAGGGCACCCAGACCGCCAAGCTGAAGGTGACCAAGGGCGG
CCCCCTGCCCTTCGCCTGGGACATCCTGTCCCCCCAGTTCATGTACGGCTCCAAGGCGTACGTGAAGCAC
CCCGCCGACATCCCCGATTACAAGAAGCTGTCCTTCCCCGAGGGCTTCAAGTGGGAGCGCGTGATGAACT
TCGAGGACGGCGGTCTGGTGACCGTGACCCAGGACTCCTCCCTGCAGGACGGCACGCTGATCTACAAGGT
GAAGATGCGCGGCACCAACTTCCCCCCCGACGGCCCCGTAATGCAGAAGAAGACCATGGGCTGGGAGGCC
TCCACCGAGCGCCTGTACCCCCGCGACGGCGTGCTGAAGGGCGAGATCCACCAGGCCCTGAAGCTGAAGG
ACGGCGGCCACTACCTGGTGGAGTTCAAGACCATCTACATGGCCAAGAAGCCCGTGCAACTGCCCGGCTA
CTACTACGTGGACACCAAGCTGGACATCACCTCCCACAACGAGGACTACACCATCGTGGAACAGTACGAG
CGCTCCGAGGGCCGCCACCACCTGTTCCTGTACGGCATGGACGAGCTGTACAAGTCCGGACTCAGATCTC
GAGCCATGGGCACCCGCGACGACGAGTACGACTACCTCTTTAAAGTTGTCCTTATTGGAGATTCTGGTGT
TGGAAAGAGTAATCTCCTGTCTCGATTTACTCGAAATGAGTTTAATCTGGAAAGCAAGAGCACCATTGGA
GTAGAGTTTGCAACAAGAAGCATCCAGGTTGATGGAAAAACAATAAAGGCACAGATATGGGACACAGCAG
GGCAAGAGCGATATCGAGCTATAACATCAGCATATTATCGTGGAGCTGTAGGTGCCTTATTGGTTTATGA
CATTGCTAAACATCTCACATATGAAAATGTAGAGCGATGGCTGAAAGAACTGAGAGATCATGCTGATAGT
AACATTGTTATCATGCTTGTGGGCAATAAGAGTGATCTACGTCATCTCAGGGCAGTTCCTACAGATGAAG
CAAGAGCTTTTGCAGAAAAGAATGGTTTGTCATTCATTGAAACTTCGGCCCTAGACTCTACAAATGTAGA
AGCTGCTTTTCAGACAATTTTAACAGAGATTTACCGCATTGTTTCTCAGAAGCAAATGTCAGACAGACGC
GAAAATGACATGTCTCCAAGCAACAATGTGGTTCCTATTCATGTTCCACCAACCACTGAAAACAAGCCAA
AGGTGCAGTGCTGTCAGAACATCTAAGGATCCACCGGATCTAGATAACTGATCATAATCAGCCATACCAC
ATT
