>Addgene plasmid #58128 | tdTomato-Rab11a-7 | addgene partial sequence | sequence record 138232 | SV40pA-R 5'-GAAATTTGTGATGCTATTGC-3'
GTTAACAACAACAATTGCATTCATTTTATGTTTCAGGTTCAGGGGGAGGTGTGGGAGGTTTTTTAAAGCA
AGTAAAACCTCTACAAATGTGGTATGGCTGATTATGATCAGTTATCTAGATCCGGTGGATCCTTAGATGT
TCTGACAGCACTGCACCTTTGGCTTGTTTTCAGTGGTTGGTGGAACATGAATAGGAACCACATTGTTGCT
TGGAGACATGTCATTTTCGCGTCTGTCTGACATTTGCTTCTGAGAAACAATGCGGTAAATCTCTGTTAAA
ATTGTCTGAAAAGCAGCTTCTACATTTGTAGAGTCTAGGGCCGAAGTTTCAATGAATGACAAACCATTCT
TTTCTGCAAAAGCTCTTGCTTCATCTGTAGGAACTGCCCTGAGATGACGTAGATCACTCTTATTGCCCAC
AAGCATGATAACAATGTTACTATCAGCATGATCTCTCAGTTCTTTCAGCCATCGCTCTACATTTTCATAT
GTGAGATGTTTAGCAATGTCATAAACCAATAAGGCACCTACAGCTCCACGATAATATGCTGATGTTATAG
CTCGATATCGCTCTTGCCCTGCTGTGTCCCATATCTGTGCCTTTATTGTTTTTCCATCAACCTGGATGCT
TCTTGTTGCAAACTCTACTCCAATGGTGCTCTTGCTTTCCAGATTAAACTCATTTCGAGTAAATCGAGAC
AGGAGATTACTCTTTCCAACACCAGAATCTCCAATAAGGACAACTTTAAAGAGGTAGTCGTACTCGTCGT
CGCGGGTGCCCATGGCTCGAGATCTGAGTCCGGACTTGTACAGCTCGTCCATGCCGTACAGGAACAGGTG
G
