[The description below was written by a language model from this plasmid's Addgene catalogue record.]
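Description:
tdTomato-Rab11a-7 is a mammalian expression plasmid that produces human Rab11a (RAB11A, also known as YL8) fused to the red fluorescent protein tdTomato. It is built on a tdTomato backbone of about 4.75 kb without the insert. In bacteria it is maintained as a high-copy plasmid under kanamycin selection. A neomycin resistance marker allows G418 selection of transfected mammalian cells, so stable lines can be derived as well as transient expression. The record does not include a feature table, so the origin of replication, the promoters driving the resistance markers and other backbone elements are not documented here. The listed sequencing primers point to a CMV promoter upstream of the fusion and an SV40 polyadenylation signal downstream.

The CMV promoter gives strong constitutive transcription of the fusion in most mammalian cell types. tdTomato is a tandem-dimer fluorescent protein that behaves as a single bright unit, and the record gives its excitation and emission maxima as 554 nm and 581 nm. The name places tdTomato before Rab11a and the "7" may denote a linker length, but the record states neither the orientation of the fusion nor the linker, and the cloning method is listed as unknown.

The stated purpose is localization, with the insert categorised as a Ras-family GTPase. Rab11a is a small GTPase generally associated with recycling endosomes and membrane trafficking. The construct therefore serves as a red fluorescent marker for viewing Rab11a-positive compartments by microscopy, including live-cell imaging alongside probes in other colours.
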