Addgene plasmid #58128: tdTomato-Rab11a-7
Purpose: Localization: Ras GTPase, Excitation: 554, Emission: 581
Depositing lab: Michael Davidson. Depositing organization: Florida State University, Tallahassee.
Backbone
  Vector backbone: tdTomato
  Backbone size w/o insert (bp): 4750
  Vector type: Mammalian Expression
  Selectable markers: Neomycin (select with G418)
Growth in bacteria
  Bacterial resistance: Kanamycin, 50 μg/mL
  Growth temperature: 37°C
  Growth strain: DH5alpha
  Copy number: High Copy
Gene/Insert
  Gene/Insert name: Rab11a (alt name: NM_004663.3)
  Species: H. sapiens (human)
  Entrez Gene: RAB11A (a.k.a. YL8)
  Promoter: CMV
  Tag / fusion protein: tdTomato
  Cloning method: Unknown
  Sequencing primers: 5′ CMV-F; 3′ SV40pA-R
Terms and licenses: Academic/Nonprofit Terms; Industry Terms: Not Available to Industry
Depositor comments: . Excitation = 554; Emission = 581
How to cite: tdTomato-Rab11a-7 was a gift from Michael Davidson (Addgene plasmid # 58128 ; http://n2t.net/addgene:58128 ; RRID:Addgene_58128)
